>Addgene plasmid #131701 | GFP-muSOX | addgene full sequence | sequence record 258439 | Addgene NGS Result
TAGTTATTAATAGTAATCAATTACGGGGTCATTAGTTCATAGCCCATATATGGAGTTCCGCGTTACATAA
CTTACGGTAAATGGCCCGCCTGGCTGACCGCCCAACGACCCCCGCCCATTGACGTCAATAATGACGTATG
TTCCCATAGTAACGCCAATAGGGACTTTCCATTGACGTCAATGGGTGGAGTATTTACGGTAAACTGCCCA
CTTGGCAGTACATCAAGTGTATCATATGCCAAGTACGCCCCCTATTGACGTCAATGACGGTAAATGGCCC
GCCTGGCATTATGCCCAGTACATGACCTTATGGGACTTTCCTACTTGGCAGTACATCTACGTATTAGTCA
TCGCTATTACCATGGTGATGCGGTTTTGGCAGTACATCAATGGGCGTGGATAGCGGTTTGACTCACGGGG
ATTTCCAAGTCTCCACCCCATTGACGTCAATGGGAGTTTGTTTTGGCACCAAAATCAACGGGACTTTCCA
AAATGTCGTAACAACTCCGCCCCATTGACGCAAATGGGCGGTAGGCGTGTACGGTGGGAGGTCTATATAA
GCAGAGCTGGTTTAGTGAACCGTCAGATCCGCTAGCGCTACCGGTCGCCACCATGGTGAGCAAGGGCGAG
GAGCTGTTCACCGGGGTGGTGCCCATCCTGGTCGAGCTGGACGGCGACGTAAACGGCCACAAGTTCAGCG
TGTCCGGCGAGGGCGAGGGCGATGCCACCTACGGCAAGCTGACCCTGAAGTTCATCTGCACCACCGGCAA
GCTGCCCGTGCCCTGGCCCACCCTCGTGACCACCCTGACCTACGGCGTGCAGTGCTTCAGCCGCTACCCC
GACCACATGAAGCAGCACGACTTCTTCAAGTCCGCCATGCCCGAAGGCTACGTCCAGGAGCGCACCATCT
TCTTCAAGGACGACGGCAACTACAAGACCCGCGCCGAGGTGAAGTTCGAGGGCGACACCCTGGTGAACCG
CATCGAGCTGAAGGGCATCGACTTCAAGGAGGACGGCAACATCCTGGGGCACAAGCTGGAGTACAACTAC
AACAGCCACAACGTCTATATCATGGCCGACAAGCAGAAGAACGGCATCAAGGTGAACTTCAAGATCCGCC
ACAACATCGAGGACGGCAGCGTGCAGCTCGCCGACCACTACCAGCAGAACACCCCCATCGGCGACGGCCC
CGTGCTGCTGCCCGACAACCACTACCTGAGCACCCAGTCCGCCCTGAGCAAAGACCCCAACGAGAAGCGC
GATCACATGGTCCTGCTGGAGTTCGTGACCGCCGCCGGGATCACTCTCGGCATGGACGAGCTGTACAAGT
CCGGACTCAGATCTCGAGCTCAAGCTTCGAATTCTGCAGTCGACGGTACCGCGGGCCCATCAACAAGTTT
GTACAAAAAAGTTGGCATGGAAGGGTCGATTATTCTGGATTTTTTTGAAAAGGATGATTTGTTGGAAGTT
CTGGGAAACATGGCCCGGGAAAATCAACTAGAATCACTGGCAACTCTTAATTTTTCTGCATTTATAAGAT
CACCCCAAGTTCAAGAGCTCCTGGCAACATCAAAGACTTCTGTACGTATTTCTGATATGAGGTTGACGTA
CTATTACTTTCTGTTTCTCAGACTTAATGAATATATTGGGAATACTGCCATAATGGGCGTTTTTAAGGAC
ATGATGCACCTGACAGACAACAGTGAGGTGTCTGCCGTGTATGCTGCGTGTCGGGACGTGACCCCAGATA
TAAAGTATGCAGTGTGCCAGAGAATAGAAGCCCTGACTAGGGGACAGCAGGATAATGAACTATGGGACAT
TCTGCGTGACGGCATGATCTCATCATCTAAATTTCAGTGGGCTGTAAAACAACATAGCATCAACAAGAAA
CTGTTTAATCCACAGCCTATAAAGGTTAATCACTATTTTGCTGGTCCTCTAGCCTTTGGGATAAGATGTG
AACAAACTGTTAAAAAAATTTTGAGTGAGCTTATTCATCCAAACTTGCCAAGATTTCATGATTGTGGATT
TTTGCCCAGTGCAATTGATGGAATTTTTGGAGTTTCCCTGGACACTGCTTTCAATGTGTTTACAGATAGC
AGCGGACTTGTGCACTTTGAACCAGATAGTATTGTGTATGAAATAAAGTCCAGATATAAGTACCAGTTTT
CAAAATCTGAATTTGATGGTCTGGCCAAGAAATATTTGGATCTCTACAAAAACCCCTGTGAGGCAACTTT
TATCAAGTTCATAAACTGTATTTCAAGACCCGCTGTTGAATATGTTCCACATGGAAAACTTCCCTCAGAA
AGTGACTATCTAATCACCCACTCCATGAACTGGAAAACCAGCAACAAGAGAAAGCGCAAAATCACTGATA
GTCATATCTGTCTTAAAAAATGTCTACTTCACAACATGTATCAACAATCAACAGTTTATATCTTGTCAGA
CCCCTCTGAGACTTCTGGAAAAATCACCATTAAGGCATCTTTTCCCATAGATGTATTTGTGAATCCTGCA
CACAACTACTTTTACCAGGTGGCGCTCCAAAATATGGTTGTTCAAGATTACATTGAATTTGGTCAGGGTG
TATATAAAAGACTAGGCCATCAGAAGAATTTCATAGCATCTGGATTTTTCAGAAAGAGACACTTTTCTGA
TCCTGCTGTTTGCTCCATTGGTAATTGTGGAAAGTTGGATACTACAGACGAGATACCAGTGGCGCTCATC
ATCACTCCTGTTAGGATTCCATCTACTGTGCTGCACGAGTACCTCAAGAAAGCAATTGATTTTTGGAATC
AGTGTGCTGAGGCAAACACGCTTAATTTGCTTTAATTACTTTAATAATACCCAACTTTCTTGTACAAAGT
GGTTGATGGGATCCACCGGATCTAGATAACTGATCATAATCAGCCATACCACATTTGTAGAGGTTTTACT
TGCTTTAAAAAACCTCCCACACCTCCCCCTGAACCTGAAACATAAAATGAATGCAATTGTTGTTGTTAAC
TTGTTTATTGCAGCTTATAATGGTTACAAATAAAGCAATAGCATCACAAATTTCACAAATAAAGCATTTT
TTTCACTGCATTCTAGTTGTGGTTTGTCCAAACTCATCAATGTATCTTAACGCGTAAATTGTAAGCGTTA
ATATTTTGTTAAAATTCGCGTTAAATTTTTGTTAAATCAGCTCATTTTTTAACCAATAGGCCGAAATCGG
CAAAATCCCTTATAAATCAAAAGAATAGACCGAGATAGGGT
[37 nt withheld, positions 3262-3298]
AAAGAACGTGGACTCCAACGTCAAAGG
[49 nt withheld, positions 3326-3374]
T
[91 nt withheld, positions 3376-3466]
G
[124 nt withheld, positions 3468-3591]
CAGGTGGCACTTTTCGGGGAAATGTGCGCGGAACCCCTATTTGTTTATTTTTCTAAATACATTCAAATAT
GTATCCGCTCATGAGACAATAACCCTGATAAATGCTTCAATAATATTGAAAAAGGAAGAGTCCTGAGGCG
GAAAGAACCAGCTGTGGAATGTGTGTCAGTTAGGGTGTGGAAAGTCCCCAGGCTCCCCAGCAGGCAGAAG
TATGCAAAGCATGCATCTCAATTAGTCAGCAACCAGGTGTGGAAAGTCCCCAGGCTCCCCAGCAGGCAGA
AGTATGCAAAGCATGCATCTCAATTAGTCAGCAACCATAGTCCCGCCCCTAACTCCGCCCATCCCGCCCC
TAACTCCGCCCAGTTCCGCCCATTCTCCGCCCCATGGCTGACTAATTTTTTTTATTTATGCAGAGGCCGA
GGCCGCCTCGGCCTCTGAGCTATTCCAGAAGTAGTGAGGAGGCTTTTTTGGAGGCCTAGGCTTTTGCAAA
GATCGATCAAGAGACAGGATGAGGATCGTTTCGCATGATTGAACAAGATGGATTGCACGCAGGTTCTCCG
GCCGCTTGGGTGGAGAGGCTATTCGGCTATGACTGGGCACAACAGACAATCGGCTGCTCTGATGCCGCCG
TGTTCCGGCTGTCAGCGCAGGGGCGCCCGGTTCTTTTTGTCAAGACCGACCTGTCCGGTGCCCTGAATGA
ACTGCAAGACGAGGCAGCGCGGCTATCGTGGCTGGCCACGACGGGCGTTCCTTGCGCAGCTGTGCTCGAC
GTTGTCACTGAAGCGGGAAGGGACTGGCTGCTATTGGGCGAAGTGCCGGGGCAGGATCTCCTGTCATCTC
ACCTTGCTCCTGCCGAGAAAGTATCCATCATGGCTGATGCAATGCGGCGGCTGCATACGCTTGATCCGGC
TACCTGCCCATTCGACCACCAAGCGAAACATCGCATCGAGCGAGCACGTACTCGGATGGAAGCCGGTCTT
GTCGATCAGGATGATCTGGACGAAGAGCATCAGGGGCTCGCGCCAGCCGAACTGTTCGCCAGGCTCAAGG
CGAGCATGCCCGACGGCGAGGATCTCGTCGTGACCCATGGCGATGCCTGCTTGCCGAATATCATGGTGGA
AAATGGCCGCTTTTCTGGATTCATCGACTGTGGCCGGCTGGGTGTGGCGGACCGCTATCAGGACATAGCG
TTGGCTACCCGTGATATTGCTGAAGAGCTTGGCGGCGAATGGGCTGACCGCTTCCTCGTGCTTTACGGTA
TCGCCGCTCCCGATTCGCAGCGCATCGCCTTCTATCGCCTTCTTGACGAGTTCTTCTGAGCGGGACTCTG
GGGTTCGAAATGACCGACCAAGCGACGCCCAACCTGCCATCACGAGATTTCGATTCCACCGCCGCCTTCT
ATGAAAGGTTGGGCTTCGGAATCGTTTTCCGGGACGCCGGCTGGATGATCCTCCAGCGCGGGGATCTCAT
GCTGGAGTTCTTCGCCCACCCTAGGGGGAGGCTAACTGAAACACGGAAGGAGACAATACCGGAAGGAACC
CGCGCTATGACGGCAATAAAAAGACAGAATAAAACGCACGGTGTTGGGTCGTTTGTTCATAAACGCGGGG
TTCGGTCCCAGGGCTGGCACTCTGTCGATACCCCACCGAGACCCCATTGGGGCCAATACGCCCGCGTTTC
TTCCTTTTCCCCACCCCACCCCCCAAGTTCGGGTGAAGGCCCAGGGCTCGCAGCCAACGTCGGGGCGGCA
GGCCCTGCCATAGCCTCAGGTTACTCATATATACTTTAGATTGATTTAAAACTTCATTTTTAATTTAAAA
GGATCTAGGTGAAGATCCTTTTTGATAATCTCATGACCAAAATCCCTTAACGTGAGTTTTCGTTCCACTG
AGCGTCAGACCCCGTAGAAAAGATCAAAGGATCTTCTTGAGATCCTTTTTTTCTGCGCGTAATCTGCTGC
TTGCAAACAAAAAAACCACCGCTACCAGCGGTGGTTTGTTTGCCGGATCAAGAGCTACCAACTCTTTTTC
CGAAGGTAACTGGCTTCAGCAGAGCGCAGATACCAAATACTGTTCTTCTAGTGTAGCCGTAGTTAGGCCA
CCACTTCAAGAACTCTGTAGCACCGCCTACATACCTCGCTCTGCTAATCCTGTTACCAGTGGCTGCTGCC
AGTGGCGATAAGTCGTGTCTTACCGGGTTGGACTCAAGACGATAGTTACCGGATAAGGCGCAGCGGTCGG
GCTGAACGGGGGGTTCGTGCACACAGCCCAGCTTGGAGCGAACGACCTACACCGAACTGAGATACCTACA
GCGTGAGCTATGAGAAAGCGCCACGCTTCCCGAAGGGAGAAAGGCGGACAGGTATCCGGTAAGCGGCAGG
GTCGGAACAGGAGAGCGCACGAGGGAGCTTCCAGGGGGAAACGCCTGGTATCTTTATAGTCCTGTCGGGT
TTCGCCACCTCTGACTTGAGCGTCGATTTTTGTGATGCTCGTCAGGGGGGCGGAGCCTATGGAAAAACGC
CAGCAACGCGGCCTTTTTACGGTTCCTGGCCTTTTGCTGGCCTTTTGCTCACATGTTCTTTCCTGCGTTA
TCCCCTGATTCTGTGGATAACCGTATTACCGCCATGCAT
Features (pLannotate 1.2.2; 16 found; start..end, strand, type, name):
     61..364     +  enhancer       CMV enhancer: human cytomegalovirus immediate early enhancer
    365..568     +  promoter       CMV promoter: human cytomegalovirus (CMV) immediate early promoter
    613..1329    +  CDS            EGFP: EGFP is a basic (constitutively fluorescent) green fluorescent protein published in 1996, derived from Aequorea victoria. It is reported to be a rapidly-maturing weak dimer with moderate acid sensitivity.
   1330..1388    +  misc_feature   MCS (fragment): multiple cloning site
   1394..1411    +  protein_bind   attB1 (fragment): mutant version of attB; core recombination site for the Gateway® BP reaction BP Clonase™
   2849..2873    -  protein_bind   attB2: mutant version of attB; recombination site for the Gateway® BP reaction BP Clonase™
   2901..2985    +  CDS            large T antigen (fragment): large T antigen from SV40 (simian virus 40)
   3008..3129    +  polyA_signal   SV40 poly(A) signal: SV40 polyadenylation signal
   3163..3591    -  rep_origin     f1 ori (sequence partly withheld): f1 bacteriophage origin of replication; arrow indicates direction of (+) strand synthesis
   3618..3722    +  promoter       AmpR promoter: bla
   3724..4081    +  promoter       SV40 promoter: SV40 enhancer and early promoter
   4116..4910    +  CDS            NeoR/KanR: aminoglycoside phosphotransferase from Tn5; aph(3')-II (or nptII); confers resistance to neomycin, kanamycin, and G418 (Geneticin®)
   4931..5083    +  CDS            ble (fragment): BLE_KLEPN - Experimental evidence at protein level: Swiss-Prot protein existence level 1. Binding protein with a strong affinity to the bleomycin family of antibiotics. Binds to CL990; an antimitotic-antibiotic compound. From Klebsiella pneumoniae.
   5142..5189    +  polyA_signal   HSV TK poly(A) signal: herpes simplex virus thymidine kinase polyadenylation signal (Cole and Stacy, 1985)
   5280..5296    -  polyA_signal   bGH poly(A) signal (fragment): bovine growth hormone polyadenylation signal
   5518..6106    +  rep_origin     ori: high-copy-number ColE1/pMB1/pBR322/pUC origin of replication
