[The description below was written by a language model from this plasmid's Addgene catalogue record and pLannotate feature annotations shown in this document.]
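Description:
GFP-muSOX is a mammalian expression plasmid of about 6.2 kb, built on a backbone recorded as pCMV, that produces the murine gammaherpesvirus 68 (MHV68) protein muSOX (ORF37) fused at its N-terminus to GFP. The annotated layout resembles an EGFP-C-type fusion vector adapted for Gateway cloning. The human cytomegalovirus immediate-early enhancer and promoter drive an EGFP coding sequence, followed by a remnant of the multiple cloning site and an attB1 site. The roughly 1.4 kb interval between attB1 and attB2 is not annotated by the feature tool. Given the catalogue entry (a 2,205 bp GFP-muSOX insert made by Gateway recombination), this interval corresponds to the muSOX open reading frame, positioned to read through from EGFP. An SV40 polyadenylation signal terminates the transcript.

The plasmid is propagated in E. coli from a high-copy ColE1/pUC-type origin and selected with kanamycin. The Tn5 NeoR/KanR gene sits behind tandem bacterial (bla) and SV40 early promoters and ends with an HSV TK poly(A) signal, so the same marker can confer G418 resistance in mammalian cells. An f1 origin is also present. The short ble, large T antigen and bGH poly(A) fragments appear to be backbone remnants or partial matches rather than functional elements.

muSOX is generally known as the MHV68 alkaline exonuclease homologue that triggers widespread cytoplasmic mRNA degradation (host shutoff). The associated publication concerns how changes in mRNA abundance drive shuttling of RNA-binding proteins and link cytoplasmic RNA decay to transcription. The construct therefore suits transient expression of muSOX in cultured mammalian cells, with the GFP tag marking expressing cells and showing where the protein localises.
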