Addgene plasmid #131701: GFP-muSOX
Purpose: expresses muSOX with GFP N-terminally fused
Depositing lab: Britt Glaunsinger. Publication: Changes in mRNA abundance drive shuttling of RNA binding proteins, linking cytoplasmic RNA degradation to transcription. Gilbertson S, Federspiel JD, Hartenian E, Cristea IM, Glaunsinger B. Elife. 2018 Oct 3;7. pii: 37663. doi: 10.7554/eLife.37663. PubMed 30281021.
Backbone
  Vector backbone: pCMV
  Total vector size (bp): 6216
  Vector type: Mammalian Expression
Growth in bacteria
  Bacterial resistance: Kanamycin, 50 μg/mL
  Growth temperature: 37°C
  Growth strain: DH5alpha
  Copy number: Unknown
Gene/Insert
  Gene/Insert name: GFP-muSOX (alt name: mORF37)
  Species: MHV68
  Insert size (bp): 2205
  Entrez Gene: GAMMAHV.ORF37
  Promoter: CMV
  Tag / fusion protein: GFP (N terminal on insert)
  Cloning method: Gateway Cloning
  Sequencing primers: 5′ CGCAAATGGGCGGTAGGCGTG; 3′ aaaatttaacgcgaattttaacaaa
Resource information
  A portion of this plasmid was derived from a plasmid made by: Glaunsinger Lab
Terms and licenses: Academic/Nonprofit Terms; Industry Terms: Not Available to Industry
How to cite: GFP-muSOX was a gift from Britt Glaunsinger (Addgene plasmid # 131701 ; http://n2t.net/addgene:131701 ; RRID:Addgene_131701)
